Addgene plasmid #20412: pWZL Neo Myr Flag ACVR1
Depositing lab: William Hahn & Jean Zhao. Depositing organization: Dana-Farber Cancer Institute. Publication: Integrative Genomic Approaches Identify IKBKE as a Breast Cancer Oncogene (Kinase Library Clones). Boehm JS, Zhao JJ, Yao J, Kim SY, Firestein R, Dunn IF, Sjostrom SK, Garraway LA, Weremowicz S, Richardson AL, Greulich H, Stewart CJ, Mulvey LA, Shen RR, Ambrogio L, Hirozane-Kishikawa T, Hill DE, Vidal M, Meyerson M, Grenier JK, Hinkle G, Root DE, Roberts TM, Lander ES, Polyak K, Hahn WC. Cell. 2007 Jun 15. 129(6):1065-1079. 10.1016/j.cell.2007.03.052 PubMed 17574021.
Backbone
  Vector backbone: pWZL-Neo-Myr-Flag-DEST
  Backbone manufacturer: William Hahn Lab (available at Addgene, #15300)
  Vector type: Mammalian Expression, Retroviral
  Selectable markers: Neomycin (select with G418)
Growth in bacteria
  Bacterial resistance: Ampicillin, 100 μg/mL
  Growth temperature: 37°C
  Growth strain: Stbl3
  Growth instructions: Stbl3 cells to prevent recombination.
  Copy number: Unknown
Gene/Insert
  Gene/Insert name: ACVR1 (alt name: activin A receptor, type I)
  Species: H. sapiens (human)
  GenBank ID: NM_001105
  Entrez Gene: ACVR1 (a.k.a. ACTRI, ACVR1A, ACVRLK2, ALK2, FOP, SKR1, TSRI)
  Tag / fusion protein: Myr (N terminal on backbone); Flag (N terminal on backbone)
  Cloning method: Gateway Cloning
  Sequencing primers: 5′ pWZL-Fwd (GAA CCT CCT CGT TCG ACC); 3′ pWZL-Rev (TTC CGG GCC CTC ACA TTG)
Resource information
  A portion of this plasmid was derived from a plasmid made by: 2-B4
Terms and licenses: Academic/Nonprofit Terms; Industry Terms: Not Available to Industry
Depositor comments: ORFs were cloned into Gateway compatible pEntry vectors. An LR recombination reaction was performed to move the ORF to pWZL-Neo-Myr-Flag DEST such that the ORF would have 5' myristoylation and flag tags. This plasmid is part of a kinase library, and the gene has been verified, but has not been fully sequenced for minor mutations. Please see the following link for plasmids from this article that are not part of the kinase library http://www.addgene.org/pubmed/17574021
How to cite: pWZL Neo Myr Flag ACVR1 was a gift from William Hahn & Jean Zhao (Addgene plasmid # 20412 ; http://n2t.net/addgene:20412 ; RRID:Addgene_20412)
