[The description below was written by a language model from this plasmid's Addgene catalogue record.]
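Description:
pWZL Neo Myr Flag ACVR1 is a retroviral mammalian expression plasmid built on the Gateway-compatible pWZL-Neo-Myr-Flag-DEST backbone. It is propagated in bacteria under ampicillin selection, in a recombination-deficient strain chosen to keep the repeated retroviral sequences stable. In mammalian cells, a neomycin resistance marker allows transduced or transfected cells to be selected with G418. The record does not state the copy number, and it gives no feature table. The promoter driving the insert, the arrangement of the long terminal repeats and packaging signal, and the way the neomycin marker is expressed are therefore not documented here.

The payload is the human ACVR1 open reading frame, encoding activin A receptor type I (also known as ALK2), a receptor serine/threonine kinase. The ORF was first cloned into a Gateway entry vector and then moved into the destination vector by an LR recombination reaction. This places it in frame behind two N-terminal tags supplied by the backbone: a myristoylation signal and a Flag epitope. A myristoylation signal directs lipid modification that tethers the fusion protein to membranes, an approach commonly used to promote activation of kinases. The Flag tag allows detection or immunoprecipitation with standard antibodies.

The plasmid belongs to a library of myristoylated, Flag-tagged kinase clones assembled for a genomic study aimed at identifying breast cancer oncogenes. Such clones suit retroviral delivery and stable expression of the kinase in mammalian cells. The depositors note that the identity of the gene was verified but that the clone has not been fully sequenced, so minor mutations cannot be excluded.
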