>Addgene plasmid #20412 | pWZL Neo Myr Flag ACVR1 | addgene partial sequence | sequence record 26234 | 20412 with pWZL-Fwd
CTCCTTCTCTAGGCGCCGGCCGGATCCAGAATTCGCCACCATGGGGTCTTCAAAATCTAAACCAAAGGAC
CCCAGCCAGCGCCGGCGCAGGATCCGAGGTTACCTTGACTACAAAGACGATGACGACAAGCAATTGACAA
GTTTGTACAAAAAAGTTGGCATGGTAGATGGAGTGATGATTCTTCCTGTGCTTATCATGATTGCTCTCCC
CTCCCCTAGTATGGAAGATGAGAAGCCCAAGGTCAACCCCAAACTCTACATGTGTGTGTGTGAAGGTCTC
TCCTGCGGTAATGAGGACCACTGTGAAGGCCAGCAGTGCTTTTCCTCACTGAGCATCAACGATGGCTTCC
ACGTCTACCAGAAAGGCTGCTTCCAGGTTTATGAGCAGGGAAAGATGACCTGTAAGACCCCGCCGTCCCC
TGGCCAAGCTGTGGAGTGCTGCCAAGGGGACTGGTGTAACAGGAACATCACGGCCCAGCTGCCCACTAAA
GGAAAATCCTTCCCTGGAACACAGAATTTCCACTTGGAGGTTGGCCTCATTATTCTCTCTGTAGTGTTCG
CAGTATGTCTTTTAGCCTGCCTGCTGGGAGTTGCTCTCCGAAANTTTAAAAGGCGCAACCAAGAACGCCT
C
